Addgene plasmid #163405: pCAG-Bmpr2ΔTail
Purpose: Expresses BMPR-2 lacking the c-terminal tail domain in mammalian cells
Depositing lab: Takeshi Imai. Publication: BMPR-2 gates activity-dependent stabilization of primary dendrites during mitral cell remodeling. Aihara S, Fujimoto S, Sakaguchi R, Imai T. Cell Rep. 2021 Jun 22;35(12):109276. doi: 10.1016/j.celrep.2021.109276. PubMed 34161760.
Backbone
  Vector backbone: pCAG
  Vector type: Mammalian Expression
Growth in bacteria
  Bacterial resistance: Ampicillin, 100 μg/mL
  Growth temperature: 37°C
  Growth strain: DH5alpha
  Copy number: High Copy
Gene/Insert
  Gene/Insert name: Bmpr2
  Species: M. musculus (mouse)
  Insert size (bp): 1600
  Mutation: The C-terminal tail domain (530-1038 aa) is deleted
  Entrez Gene: Bmpr2 (a.k.a. 2610024H22Rik, BMP-2, BMPR-2, BMPR-II, BMPRII, BRK-3, Gm20272)
Resource information
  A portion of this plasmid was derived from a plasmid made by: pCAG vector is derived from Addgene #14797.
Terms and licenses: Academic/Nonprofit Terms; Industry Terms: Not Available to Industry
How to cite: pCAG-Bmpr2ΔTail was a gift from Takeshi Imai (Addgene plasmid # 163405)
