[The description below was written by a language model from this plasmid's Addgene catalogue record and pLannotate feature annotations shown in this document.]
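Description:
pCAG-Bmpr2ΔTail is a mammalian expression plasmid of about 6.4 kb, built on a pCAG backbone, that drives expression of a truncated mouse BMP type II receptor (BMPR-2). It is propagated in E. coli through a high-copy ColE1/pUC-type origin and selected with ampicillin via the β-lactamase gene and its own promoter. No mammalian selection marker is annotated. The backbone also carries an SV40 origin of replication with a small SV40 promoter fragment and an SV40 poly(A) signal, together with leftover lac promoter/operator, CAP site and lacI fragments that are cloning-vector remnants.

The expression cassette uses the composite CAG promoter: the human CMV immediate-early enhancer, the chicken β-actin promoter, and a chimeric chicken β-actin/rabbit β-globin intron, which together give strong, broadly active transcription in mammalian cells. The Bmpr2 coding region (roughly 1.6 kb) follows and is terminated by the rabbit β-globin polyadenylation signal. The short "HBB" fragments annotated on either side of the insert most likely reflect β-globin exon sequence inherent to the CAG cassette rather than intended fusion partners, and no epitope tag or reporter is annotated. The insert lacks the C-terminal tail domain (residues 530–1038), so only the portion of the receptor N-terminal to the tail is encoded.

The record describes the plasmid as a tool for expressing tail-deleted BMPR-2 in mammalian cells, and the associated study concerns BMPR-2 in activity-dependent dendrite stabilization during mitral cell remodeling. The two available full sequences (depositor and repository-sequenced) differ slightly in length but give the same feature layout.
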