Features (pLannotate 1.2.2; 18 found; start..end, strand, type, name):
      4..383     +  enhancer       CMV enhancer: human cytomegalovirus immediate early enhancer
    386..661     +  promoter       chicken β-actin promoter: No description available
    662..1670    +  intron         chimeric intron: chimera between introns from chicken β-actin and rabbit β-globin
   1668..1724    +  CDS            HBB (fragment): HBB_LEPEU - Experimental evidence at protein level: Swiss-Prot protein existence level 1. Involved in oxygen transport from the lung to the various peripheral tissues. From Lepus europaeus (European hare).
   1731..3317    +  CDS            Bmpr2 (fragment): BMPR2_MOUSE - Experimental evidence at protein level: Swiss-Prot protein existence level 1. On ligand binding, forms a receptor complex consisting of two type II and two type I transmembrane serine/threonine kinases. Type II receptors phosphorylate and activate type I receptors which autophosphorylate, then bind and activate SMAD transcriptional regulators. Binds to BMP7, BMP2 and, less efficiently, BMP4. Binding is weak but enhanced by the presence of type I receptors for BMPs. Mediates induction of adipogenesis by GDF6 (PubMed:23527555). From Mus musculus (Mouse).
   3326..3397    +  CDS            HBB (fragment): HBB_PONPY - Experimental evidence at transcript level: Swiss-Prot protein existence level 2. Involved in oxygen transport from the lung to the various peripheral tissues. From Pongo pygmaeus (Bornean orangutan).
   3468..3523    +  polyA_signal   β-globin poly(A) signal: rabbit β-globin polyadenylation signal (Gil and Proudfoot, 1987)
   3906..3922    -  protein_bind   lac operator: The lac repressor binds to the lac operator to inhibit transcription in E. coli. This inhibition can be relieved by adding lactose or isopropyl-β-D-thiogalactopyranoside (IPTG). lac repressor encoded by lacI
   3930..3960    -  promoter       lac promoter: promoter for the E. coli lac operon
   3975..3996    -  protein_bind   CAP binding site: CAP binding activates transcription in the presence of cAMP. E. coli catabolite activator protein
   4009..4048    -  CDS            lacI (fragment): lac repressor; lacI; The lac repressor binds to the lac operator to inhibit transcription in E. coli. This inhibition can be relieved by adding lactose or isopropyl-β-D-thiogalactopyranoside (IPTG).
   4055..4077    +  promoter       SV40 promoter (fragment): SV40 enhancer and early promoter
   4101..4236    +  rep_origin     SV40 ori: SV40 origin of replication
   4256..4390    +  polyA_signal   SV40 poly(A) signal: SV40 polyadenylation signal
   4392..4446    -  CDS            lacI (fragment): lac repressor; lacI; The lac repressor binds to the lac operator to inhibit transcription in E. coli. This inhibition can be relieved by adding lactose or isopropyl-β-D-thiogalactopyranoside (IPTG).
   4629..5217    -  rep_origin     ori: high-copy-number ColE1/pMB1/pBR322/pUC origin of replication
   5388..6248    -  CDS            AmpR: β-lactamase; bla; confers resistance to ampicillin, carbenicillin, and related antibiotics
   6249..6353    -  promoter       AmpR promoter: bla
>Addgene plasmid #163405 | pCAG-Bmpr2ΔTail | depositor full sequence | sequence record 316692 | pCAG-Bmpr2ΔTail sequence 6379 bps
GTCGACATTGATTATTGACTAGTTATTAATAGTAATCAATTACGGGGTCATTAGTTCATAGCCCATATAT
GGAGTTCCGCGTTACATAACTTACGGTAAATGGCCCGCCTGGCTGACCGCCCAACGACCCCCGCCCATTG
ACGTCAATAATGACGTATGTTCCCATAGTAACGCCAATAGGGACTTTCCATTGACGTCAATGGGTGGACT
ATTTACGGTAAACTGCCCACTTGGCAGTACATCAAGTGTATCATATGCCAAGTACGCCCCCTATTGACGT
CAATGACGGTAAATGGCCCGCCTGGCATTATGCCCAGTACATGACCTTATGGGACTTTCCTACTTGGCAG
TACATCTACGTATTAGTCATCGCTATTACCATGGGTCGAGGTGAGCCCCACGTTCTGCTTCACTCTCCCC
ATCTCCCCCCCCTCCCCACCCCCAATTTTGTATTTATTTATTTTTTAATTATTTTGTGCAGCGATGGGGG
CGGGGGGGGGGGGGGCGCGCGCCAGGCGGGGCGGGGCGGGGCGAGGGGCGGGGCGGGGCGAGGCGGAGAG
GTGCGGCGGCAGCCAATCAGAGCGGCGCGCTCCGAAAGTTTCCTTTTATGGCGAGGCGGCGGCGGCGGCG
GCCCTATAAAAAGCGAAGCGCGCGGCGGGCGGGAGTCGCTGCGTTGCCTTCGCCCCGTGCCCCGCTCCGC
GCCGCCTCGCGCCGCCCGCCCCGGCTCTGACTGACCGCGTTACTCCCACAGGTGAGCGGGCGGGACGGCC
CTTCTCCTCCGGGCTGTAATTAGCGCTTGGTTTAATGACGGCTCGTTTCTTTTCTGTGGCTGCGTGAAAG
CCTTAAAGGGCTCCGGGAGGGCCCTTTGTGCGGGGGGGAGCGGCTCGGGGGGTGCGTGCGTGTGTGTGTG
CGTGGGGAGCGCCGCGTGCGGCCCGCGCTGCCCGGCGGCTGTGAGCGCTGCGGGCGCGGCGCGGGGCTTT
GTGCGCTCCGCGTGTGCGCGAGGGGAGCGCGGCCGGGGGCGGTGCCCCGCGGTGCGGGGGGGCTGCGAGG
GGAACAAAGGCTGCGTGCGGGGTGTGTGCGTGGGGGGGTGAGCAGGGGGTGTGGGCGCGGCGGTCGGGCT
GTAACCCCCCCCTGCACCCCCCTCCCCGAGTTGCTGAGCACGGCCCGGCTTCGGGTGCGGGGCTCCGTGC
GGGGCGTGGCGCGGGGCTCGCCGTGCCGGGCGGGGGGTGGCGGCAGGTGGGGGTGCCGGGCGGGGCGGGG
CCGCCTCGGGCCGGGGAGGGCTCGGGGGAGGGGCGCGGCGGCCCCGGAGCGCCGGCGGCTGTCGAGGCGC
GGCGAGCCGCAGCCATTGCCTTTTATGGTAATCGTGCGAGAGGGCGCAGGGACTTCCTTTGTCCCAAATC
TGGCGGAGCCGAAATCTGGGAGGCGCCGCCGCACCCCCTCTAGCGGGCGCGGGCGAAGCGGTGCGGCGCC
GGCAGGAAGGAAATGGGCGGGGAGGGCCTTCGTGCGTCGCCGCGCCGCCGTCCCCTTCTCCATCTCCAGC
CTCGGGGCTGCCGCAGGGGGACGGCTGCCTTCGGGGGGGACGGGGCAGGGCGGGGTTCGGCTTCTGGCGT
GTGACCGGCGGCTCTAGAGCCTCTGCTAACCATGTTCATGCCTTCTTCTTTTTCCTACAGCTCCTGGGCA
ACGTGCTGGTTATTGTGCTGTCTCATCATTTTGGCAAAGAATTCGCCACCATGACTTCCTCGCTGCATCG
GCCCTTTCGGGTGCCCTGGCTGCTATGGGCCGTCCTGCTGGTCAGCACTACGGCTGCTTCTCAGAATCAA
GAACGGCTGTGTGCATTTAAAGATCCATATCAACAAGATCTTGGGATAGGTGAGAGTCGAATCTCTCATG
AAAATGGGACAATATTATGTTCCAAAGGGAGCACGTGTTATGGTCTGTGGGAGAAATCAAAAGGGGACAT
CAATCTTGTGAAACAAGGATGTTGGTCTCACATCGGTGATCCCCAAGAGTGCCACTATGAAGAGTGTGTA
GTAACTACCACCCCACCCTCAATTCAGAATGGAACGTACCGCTTTTGCTGCTGTAGTACAGATTTATGTA
ATGTCAACTTTACTGAGAACTTTCCACCCCCTGACACAACACCACTCAGTCCACCTCATTCATTTAATCG
AGATGAAACGATAATCATTGCTTTGGCATCAGTTTCTGTGTTAGCTGTTTTGATAGTCGCCTTATGTTTT
GGATACAGAATGTTGACAGGAGACCGGAAACAGGGTCTTCACAGCATGAACATGATGGAGGCGGCAGCAG
CAGAGCCCTCCCTTGACCTGGATAACCTGAAGCTGCTGGAGCTGATTGGACGGGGTCGATACGGAGCAGT
ATATAAAGGTTCCTTGGATGAGCGTCCAGTTGCTGTAAAAGTATTTTCTTTTGCAAACCGTCAGAATTTT
ATAAATGAAAAAAACATTTACAGAGTGCCTTTGATGGAACATGACAACATTGCTCGCTTCATAGTTGGAG
ACGAGAGGCTCACTGCAGACGGCCGCATGGAGTATTTGCTTGTGATGGAGTATTATCCCAATGGATCTCT
GTGCAAATATCTGAGTCTCCACACAAGTGATTGGGTAAGCTCTTGCCGTCTGGCTCATTCTGTGACTAGA
GGACTGGCTTATCTTCACACAGAATTACCACGAGGAGATCATTATAAACCCGCAATCTCCCACCGAGATT
TAAACAGCAGGAATGTCCTGGTAAAGAATGACGGCGCGTGTGTTATCAGTGACTTTGGTTTATCCATGAG
GCTAACTGGAAATCGGCTGGTGCGCCCAGGGGAAGAAGATAATGCGGCTATAAGTGAGGTTGGCACAATT
CGCTATATGGCACCAGAAGTGCTAGAAGGAGCTGTGAACCTGAGGGACTGTGAGTCAGCTCTGAAGCAAG
TGGACATGTATGCGCTTGGACTCATCTACTGGGAGGTGTTTATGAGGTGTACAGACCTCTTCCCAGGTGA
ATCTGTACCAGATTACCAGATGGCTTTTCAGACAGAAGTTGGAAACCATCCCACATTTGAGGATATGCAG
GTTCTTGTGTCCAGAGAGAAGCAGAGACCCAAGTTCCCAGAAGCCTGGAAAGAAAATAGCCTGGCAGTGA
GGTCACTCAAGGAAACAATTGAAGACTGCTGGGACCAGGATGCAGAGGCTCGGCTCACTGCACAGTGTGC
TGAGGAGAGGATGGCTGAACTCATGATGATATGGGAGAGAAACAAGTCTGTGAGCCCAACGGTCAACCCA
ATGTCAACTGCTATGCAGAATGAACGCGCGGCCGCACTCCTCAGGTGCAGGCTGCCTATCAGAAGGTGGT
GGCTGGTGTGGCCAATGCCCTGGCTCACAAATACCACTGAGATCTTTTTCCCTCTGCCAAAAATTATGGG
GACATCATGAAGCCCCTTGAGCATCTGACTTCTGGCTAATAAAGGAAATTTATTTTCATTGCAATAGTGT
GTTGGAATTTTTTGTGTCTCTCACTCGGAAGGACATATGGGAGGGCAAATCATTTAAAACATCAGAATGA
GTATTTGGTTTAGAGTTTGGCAACATATGCCATATGCTGGCTGCCATGAACAAAGGTGGCTATAAAGAGG
TCATCAGTATATGAAACAGCCCCCTGCTGTCCATTCCTTATTCCATAGAAAAGCCTTGACTTGAGGTTAG
ATTTTTTTTATATTTTGTTTTGTGTTATTTTTTTCTTTAACATCCCTAAAATTTTCCTTACATGTTTTAC
TAGCCAGATTTTTCCTCCTCTCCTGACTACTCCCAGTCATAGCTGTCCCTCTTCTCTTATGAAGATCCCT
CGACCTGCAGCCCAAGCTTGGCGTAATCATGGTCATAGCTGTTTCCTGTGTGAAATTGTTATCCGCTCAC
AATTCCACACAACATACGAGCCGGAAGCATAAAGTGTAAAGCCTGGGGTGCCTAATGAGTGAGCTAACTC
ACATTAATTGCGTTGCGCTCACTGCCCGCTTTCCAGTCGGGAAACCTGTCGTGCCAGCGGATCCGCATCT
CAATTAGTCAGCAACCATAGTCCCGCCCCTAACTCCGCCCATCCCGCCCCTAACTCCGCCCAGTTCCGCC
CATTCTCCGCCCCATGGCTGACTAATTTTTTTTATTTATGCAGAGGCCGAGGCCGCCTCGGCCTCTGAGC
TATTCCAGAAGTAGTGAGGAGGCTTTTTTGGAGGCCTAGGCTTTTGCAAAAAGCTAACTTGTTTATTGCA
GCTTATAATGGTTACAAATAAAGCAATAGCATCACAAATTTCACAAATAAAGCATTTTTTTCACTGCATT
CTAGTTGTGGTTTGTCCAAACTCATCAATGTATCTTATCATGTCTGGATCCGCTGCATTAATGAATCGGC
CAACGCGCGGGGAGAGGCGGTTTGCGTATTGGGCGCTCTTCCGCTTCCTCGCTCACTGACTCGCTGCGCT
CGGTCGTTCGGCTGCGGCGAGCGGTATCAGCTCACTCAAAGGCGGTAATACGGTTATCCACAGAATCAGG
GGATAACGCAGGAAAGAACATGTGAGCAAAAGGCCAGCAAAAGGCCAGGAACCGTAAAAAGGCCGCGTTG
CTGGCGTTTTTCCATAGGCTCCGCCCCCCTGACGAGCATCACAAAAATCGACGCTCAAGTCAGAGGTGGC
GAAACCCGACAGGACTATAAAGATACCAGGCGTTTCCCCCTGGAAGCTCCCTCGTGCGCTCTCCTGTTCC
GACCCTGCCGCTTACCGGATACCTGTCCGCCTTTCTCCCTTCGGGAAGCGTGGCGCTTTCTCAATGCTCA
CGCTGTAGGTATCTCAGTTCGGTGTAGGTCGTTCGCTCCAAGCTGGGCTGTGTGCACGAACCCCCCGTTC
AGCCCGACCGCTGCGCCTTATCCGGTAACTATCGTCTTGAGTCCAACCCGGTAAGACACGACTTATCGCC
ACTGGCAGCAGCCACTGGTAACAGGATTAGCAGAGCGAGGTATGTAGGCGGTGCTACAGAGTTCTTGAAG
TGGTGGCCTAACTACGGCTACACTAGAAGGACAGTATTTGGTATCTGCGCTCTGCTGAAGCCAGTTACCT
TCGGAAAAAGAGTTGGTAGCTCTTGATCCGGCAAACAAACCACCGCTGGTAGCGGTGGTTTTTTTGTTTG
CAAGCAGCAGATTACGCGCAGAAAAAAAGGATCTCAAGAAGATCCTTTGATCTTTTCTACGGGGTCTGAC
GCTCAGTGGAACGAAAACTCACGTTAAGGGATTTTGGTCATGAGATTATCAAAAAGGATCTTCACCTAGA
TCCTTTTAAATTAAAAATGAAGTTTTAAATCAATCTAAAGTATATATGAGTAAACTTGGTCTGACAGTTA
CCAATGCTTAATCAGTGAGGCACCTATCTCAGCGATCTGTCTATTTCGTTCATCCATAGTTGCCTGACTC
CCCGTCGTGTAGATAACTACGATACGGGAGGGCTTACCATCTGGCCCCAGTGCTGCAATGATACCGCGAG
ACCCACGCTCACCGGCTCCAGATTTATCAGCAATAAACCAGCCAGCCGGAAGGGCCGAGCGCAGAAGTGG
TCCTGCAACTTTATCCGCCTCCATCCAGTCTATTAATTGTTGCCGGGAAGCTAGAGTAAGTAGTTCGCCA
GTTAATAGTTTGCGCAACGTTGTTGCCATTGCTACAGGCATCGTGGTGTCACGCTCGTCGTTTGGTATGG
CTTCATTCAGCTCCGGTTCCCAACGATCAAGGCGAGTTACATGATCCCCCATGTTGTGCAAAAAAGCGGT
TAGCTCCTTCGGTCCTCCGATCGTTGTCAGAAGTAAGTTGGCCGCAGTGTTATCACTCATGGTTATGGCA
GCACTGCATAATTCTCTTACTGTCATGCCATCCGTAAGATGCTTTTCTGTGACTGGTGAGTACTCAACCA
AGTCATTCTGAGAATAGTGTATGCGGCGACCGAGTTGCTCTTGCCCGGCGTCAATACGGGATAATACCGC
GCCACATAGCAGAACTTTAAAAGTGCTCATCATTGGAAAACGTTCTTCGGGGCGAAAACTCTCAAGGATC
TTACCGCTGTTGAGATCCAGTTCGATGTAACCCACTCGTGCACCCAACTGATCTTCAGCATCTTTTACTT
TCACCAGCGTTTCTGGGTGAGCAAAAACAGGAAGGCAAAATGCCGCAAAAAAGGGAATAAGGGCGACACG
GAAATGTTGAATACTCATACTCTTCCTTTTTCAATATTATTGAAGCATTTATCAGGGTTATTGTCTCATG
AGCGGATACATATTTGAATGTATTTAGAAAAATAAACAAATAGGGGTTCCGCGCACATTTCCCCGAAAAG
TGCCACCTG
