Features (pLannotate 1.2.2; 18 found; start..end, strand, type, name):
      5..384     +  enhancer       CMV enhancer: human cytomegalovirus immediate early enhancer
    386..661     +  promoter       chicken β-actin promoter: No description available
    662..1678    +  intron         chimeric intron: chimera between introns from chicken β-actin and rabbit β-globin
   1676..1732    +  CDS            HBB (fragment): HBB_LEPEU - Experimental evidence at protein level: Swiss-Prot protein existence level 1. Involved in oxygen transport from the lung to the various peripheral tissues. From Lepus europaeus (European hare).
   1739..3325    +  CDS            Bmpr2 (fragment): BMPR2_MOUSE - Experimental evidence at protein level: Swiss-Prot protein existence level 1. On ligand binding, forms a receptor complex consisting of two type II and two type I transmembrane serine/threonine kinases. Type II receptors phosphorylate and activate type I receptors which autophosphorylate, then bind and activate SMAD transcriptional regulators. Binds to BMP7, BMP2 and, less efficiently, BMP4. Binding is weak but enhanced by the presence of type I receptors for BMPs. Mediates induction of adipogenesis by GDF6 (PubMed:23527555). From Mus musculus (Mouse).
   3337..3408    +  CDS            HBB (fragment): HBB_PONPY - Experimental evidence at transcript level: Swiss-Prot protein existence level 2. Involved in oxygen transport from the lung to the various peripheral tissues. From Pongo pygmaeus (Bornean orangutan).
   3479..3534    +  polyA_signal   β-globin poly(A) signal: rabbit β-globin polyadenylation signal (Gil and Proudfoot, 1987)
   3919..3935    -  protein_bind   lac operator: The lac repressor binds to the lac operator to inhibit transcription in E. coli. This inhibition can be relieved by adding lactose or isopropyl-β-D-thiogalactopyranoside (IPTG). lac repressor encoded by lacI
   3943..3973    -  promoter       lac promoter: promoter for the E. coli lac operon
   3988..4009    -  protein_bind   CAP binding site: CAP binding activates transcription in the presence of cAMP. E. coli catabolite activator protein
   4022..4061    -  CDS            lacI (fragment): lac repressor; lacI; The lac repressor binds to the lac operator to inhibit transcription in E. coli. This inhibition can be relieved by adding lactose or isopropyl-β-D-thiogalactopyranoside (IPTG).
   4068..4090    +  promoter       SV40 promoter (fragment): SV40 enhancer and early promoter
   4114..4249    +  rep_origin     SV40 ori: SV40 origin of replication
   4269..4403    +  polyA_signal   SV40 poly(A) signal: SV40 polyadenylation signal
   4405..4459    -  CDS            lacI (fragment): lac repressor; lacI; The lac repressor binds to the lac operator to inhibit transcription in E. coli. This inhibition can be relieved by adding lactose or isopropyl-β-D-thiogalactopyranoside (IPTG).
   4642..5230    -  rep_origin     ori: high-copy-number ColE1/pMB1/pBR322/pUC origin of replication
   5401..6261    -  CDS            AmpR: β-lactamase; bla; confers resistance to ampicillin, carbenicillin, and related antibiotics
   6262..6366    -  promoter       AmpR promoter: bla
>Addgene plasmid #163405 | pCAG-Bmpr2ΔTail | addgene full sequence | sequence record 338989 | Addgene NGS Result
GGTCGACATTGATTATTGACTAGTTATTAATAGTAATCAATTACGGGGTCATTAGTTCATAGCCCATATA
TGGAGTTCCGCGTTACATAACTTACGGTAAATGGCCCGCCTGGCTGACCGCCCAACGACCCCCGCCCATT
GACGTCAATAATGACGTATGTTCCCATAGTAACGCCAATAGGGACTTTCCATTGACGTCAATGGGTGGAG
TATTTACGGTAAACTGCCCACTTGGCAGTACATCAAGTGTATCATATGCCAAGTACGCCCCCTATTGACG
TCAATGACGGTAAATGGCCCGCCTGGCATTATGCCCAGTACATGACCTTATGGGACTTTCCTACTTGGCA
GTACATCTACGTATTAGTCATCGCTATTACCATGGTCGAGGTGAGCCCCACGTTCTGCTTCACTCTCCCC
ATCTCCCCCCCCTCCCCACCCCCAATTTTGTATTTATTTATTTTTTAATTATTTTGTGCAGCGATGGGGG
CGGGGGGGGGGGGGGSGCGCGCCRGGSGGGGSGGGGSGGGGSGRGGGGSGGGGSGGGGCGAGGCGGAGAG
GTGCGGCGGCAGCCAATCAGAGCGGCGCGCTCCGAAAGTTTCCTTTTATGGCGAGGCGGCGGCGGCGGCG
GCCCTATAAAAAGCGAAGCGCGCGGCGGGCGGGAGTCGCTGCGCGCTGCCTTCGCCCCGTGCCCCGCTCC
GCCGCCGCCTCGCGCCGCCCGCCCCGGCTCTGACTGACCGCGTTACTCCCACAGGTGAGCGGGCGGGACG
GCCCTTCTCCTCCGGGCTGTAATTAGCGCTTGGTTTAATGACGGCTTGTTTCTTTTCTGTGGCTGCGTGA
AAGCCTTGAGGGGCTCCGGGAGGGCCCTTTGTGCGGGGGGAGCGGCTCGGGGGGTGCGTGCGTGTGTGTG
TGCGTGGGGAGCGCCGCGTGCGGCTCCGCGCTGCCCGGCGGCTGTGAGCGCTGCGGGCGCGGCGCGGGGC
TTTGTGCGCTCCGCAGTGTGCGCGAGGGGAGCGCGGCCGGGGGCGGTGCCCCGCGGTGCGGGGGGGGCTG
CGAGGGGAACAAAGGCTGCGTGCGGGGTGTGTGCGTGGGGGGGTGAGCAGGGGGTGTGGGCGCGTCGGTC
GGGCTGCAACCCCCCCTGCACCCCCCTCCCCGAGTTGCTGAGCACGGCCCGGCTTCGGGTGCGGGGCTCC
GTACGGGGCGTGGCGCGGGGCTCGCCGTGCCGGGCGGGGGGTGGCGGCAGGTGGGGGTGCCGGGCGGGGC
GGGGCCGCCTCGGGCCGGGGAGGGCTCGGGGGAGGGGCGCGGCGGCCCCCGGAGCGCCGGCGGCTGTCGA
GGCGCGGCGAGCCGCAGCCATTGCCTTTTATGGTAATCGTGCGAGAGGGCGCAGGGACTTCCTTTGTCCC
AAATCTGTGCGGAGCCGAAATCTGGGAGGCGCCGCCGCACCCCCTCTAGCGGGCGCGGGGCGAAGCGGTG
CGGCGCCGGCAGGAAGGAAATGGGCGGGGAGGGCCTTCGTGCGTCGCCGCGCCGCCGTCCCCTTCTCCCT
CTCCAGCCTCGGGGCTGTCCGCGGGGGGACGGCTGCCTTCGGGGGGGACGGGGCAGGGCGGGGTTCGGCT
TCTGGCGTGTGACCGGCGGCTCTAGAGCCTCTGCTAACCATGTTCATGCCTTCTTCTTTTTCCTACAGCT
CCTGGGCAACGTGCTGGTTATTGTGCTGTCTCATCATTTTGGCAAAGAATTCGCCACCATGACTTCCTCG
CTGCATCGGCCCTTTCGGGTGCCCTGGCTGCTATGGGCCGTCCTGCTGGTCAGCACTACGGCTGCTTCTC
AGAATCAAGAACGGCTGTGTGCATTTAAAGATCCATATCAACAAGATCTTGGGATAGGTGAGAGTCGAAT
CTCTCATGAAAATGGGACAATATTATGTTCCAAAGGGAGCACGTGTTATGGTCTGTGGGAGAAATCAAAA
GGGGACATCAATCTTGTGAAACAAGGATGTTGGTCTCACATCGGTGATCCCCAAGAGTGCCACTATGAAG
AGTGTGTAGTAACTACCACCCCACCCTCAATTCAGAATGGAACGTACCGCTTTTGCTGCTGTAGTACAGA
TTTATGTAATGTCAACTTTACTGAGAACTTTCCACCCCCTGACACAACACCACTCAGTCCACCTCATTCA
TTTAATCGAGATGAAACGATAATCATTGCTTTGGCATCAGTTTCTGTGTTAGCTGTTTTGATAGTCGCCT
TATGTTTTGGATACAGAATGTTGACAGGAGACCGGAAACAGGGTCTTCACAGCATGAACATGATGGAGGC
GGCAGCAGCAGAGCCCTCCCTTGACCTGGATAACCTGAAGCTGCTGGAGCTGATTGGACGGGGTCGATAC
GGAGCAGTATATAAAGGTTCCTTGGATGAGCGTCCAGTTGCTGTAAAAGTATTTTCTTTTGCAAACCGTC
AGAATTTTATAAATGAAAAAAACATTTACAGAGTGCCTTTGATGGAACATGACAACATTGCTCGCTTCAT
AGTTGGAGACGAGAGGCTCACTGCAGACGGCCGCATGGAGTATTTGCTTGTGATGGAGTATTATCCCAAT
GGATCTCTGTGCAAATATCTGAGTCTCCACACAAGTGATTGGGTAAGCTCTTGCCGTCTGGCTCATTCTG
TGACTAGAGGACTGGCTTATCTTCACACAGAATTACCACGAGGAGATCATTATAAACCCGCAATCTCCCA
CCGAGATTTAAACAGCAGGAATGTCCTGGTAAAGAATGACGGCGCGTGTGTTATCAGTGACTTTGGTTTA
TCCATGAGGCTAACTGGAAATCGGCTGGTGCGCCCAGGGGAAGAAGATAATGCGGCTATAAGTGAGGTTG
GCACAATTCGCTATATGGCACCAGAAGTGCTAGAAGGAGCTGTGAACCTGAGGGACTGTGAGTCAGCTCT
GAAGCAAGTGGACATGTATGCGCTTGGACTCATCTACTGGGAGGTGTTTATGAGGTGTACAGACCTCTTC
CCAGGTGAATCTGTACCAGATTACCAGATGGCTTTTCAGACAGAAGTTGGAAACCATCCCACATTTGAGG
ATATGCAGGTTCTTGTGTCCAGAGAGAAGCAGAGACCCAAGTTCCCAGAAGCCTGGAAAGAAAATAGCCT
GGCAGTGAGGTCACTCAAGGAAACAATTGAAGACTGCTGGGACCAGGATGCAGAGGCTCGGCTCACTGCA
CAGTGTGCTGAGGAGAGGATGGCTGAACTCATGATGATATGGGAGAGAAACAAGTCTGTGAGCCCAACGG
TCAACCCAATGTCAACTGCTATGCAGAATGAACGCTGAGCGGCCGCACTCCTCAGGTGCAGGCTGCCTAT
CAGAAGGTGGTGGCTGGTGTGGCCAATGCCCTGGCTCACAAATACCACTGAGATCTTTTTCCCTCTGCCA
AAAATTATGGGGACATCATGAAGCCCCTTGAGCATCTGACTTCTGGCTAATAAAGGAAATTTATTTTCAT
TGCAATAGTGTGTTGGAATTTTTTGTGTCTCTCACTCGGAAGGACATATGGGAGGGCAAATCATTTAAAA
CATCAGAATGAGTATTTGGTTTAGAGTTTGGCAACATATGCCCATATGCTGGCTGCCATGAACAAAGGTT
GGCTATAAAGAGGTCATCAGTATATGAAACAGCCCCCTGCTGTCCATTCCTTATTCCATAGAAAAGCCTT
GACTTGAGGTTAGATTTTTTTTATATTTTGTTTTGTGTTATTTTTTTCTTTAACATCCCTAAAATTTTCC
TTACATGTTTTACTAGCCAGATTTTTCCTCCTCTCCTGACTACTCCCAGTCATAGCTGTCCCTCTTCTCT
TATGGAGATCCCTCGACCTGCAGCCCAAGCTTGGCGTAATCATGGTCATAGCTGTTTCCTGTGTGAAATT
GTTATCCGCTCACAATTCCACACAACATACGAGCCGGAAGCATAAAGTGTAAAGCCTGGGGTGCCTAATG
AGTGAGCTAACTCACATTAATTGCGTTGCGCTCACTGCCCGCTTTCCAGTCGGGAAACCTGTCGTGCCAG
CGGATCCGCATCTCAATTAGTCAGCAACCATAGTCCCGCCCCTAACTCCGCCCATCCCGCCCCTAACTCC
GCCCAGTTCCGCCCATTCTCCGCCCCATGGCTGACTAATTTTTTTTATTTATGCAGAGGCCGAGGCCGCC
TCGGCCTCTGAGCTATTCCAGAAGTAGTGAGGAGGCTTTTTTGGAGGCCTAGGCTTTTGCAAAAAGCTAA
CTTGTTTATTGCAGCTTATAATGGTTACAAATAAAGCAATAGCATCACAAATTTCACAAATAAAGCATTT
TTTTCACTGCATTCTAGTTGTGGTTTGTCCAAACTCATCAATGTATCTTATCATGTCTGGATCCGCTGCA
TTAATGAATCGGCCAACGCGCGGGGAGAGGCGGTTTGCGTATTGGGCGCTCTTCCGCTTCCTCGCTCACT
GACTCGCTGCGCTCGGTCGTTCGGCTGCGGCGAGCGGTATCAGCTCACTCAAAGGCGGTAATACGGTTAT
CCACAGAATCAGGGGATAACGCAGGAAAGAACATGTGAGCAAAAGGCCAGCAAAAGGCCAGGAACCGTAA
AAAGGCCGCGTTGCTGGCGTTTTTCCATAGGCTCCGCCCCCCTGACGAGCATCACAAAAATCGACGCTCA
AGTCAGAGGTGGCGAAACCCGACAGGACTATAAAGATACCAGGCGTTTCCCCCTGGAAGCTCCCTCGTGC
GCTCTCCTGTTCCGACCCTGCCGCTTACCGGATACCTGTCCGCCTTTCTCCCTTCGGGAAGCGTGGCGCT
TTCTCATAGCTCACGCTGTAGGTATCTCAGTTCGGTGTAGGTCGTTCGCTCCAAGCTGGGCTGTGTGCAC
GAACCCCCCGTTCAGCCCGACCGCTGCGCCTTATCCGGTAACTATCGTCTTGAGTCCAACCCGGTAAGAC
ACGACTTATCGCCACTGGCAGCAGCCACTGGTAACAGGATTAGCAGAGCGAGGTATGTAGGCGGTGCTAC
AGAGTTCTTGAAGTGGTGGCCTAACTACGGCTACACTAGAAGAACAGTATTTGGTATCTGCGCTCTGCTG
AAGCCAGTTACCTTCGGAAAAAGAGTTGGTAGCTCTTGATCCGGCAAACAAACCACCGCTGGTAGCGGTG
GTTTTTTTGTTTGCAAGCAGCAGATTACGCGCAGAAAAAAAGGATCTCAAGAAGATCCTTTGATCTTTTC
TACGGGGTCTGACGCTCAGTGGAACGAAAACTCACGTTAAGGGATTTTGGTCATGAGATTATCAAAAAGG
ATCTTCACCTAGATCCTTTTAAATTAAAAATGAAGTTTTAAATCAATCTAAAGTATATATGAGTAAACTT
GGTCTGACAGTTACCAATGCTTAATCAGTGAGGCACCTATCTCAGCGATCTGTCTATTTCGTTCATCCAT
AGTTGCCTGACTCCCCGTCGTGTAGATAACTACGATACGGGAGGGCTTACCATCTGGCCCCAGTGCTGCA
ATGATACCGCGAGACCCACGCTCACCGGCTCCAGATTTATCAGCAATAAACCAGCCAGCCGGAAGGGCCG
AGCGCAGAAGTGGTCCTGCAACTTTATCCGCCTCCATCCAGTCTATTAATTGTTGCCGGGAAGCTAGAGT
AAGTAGTTCGCCAGTTAATAGTTTGCGCAACGTTGTTGCCATTGCTACAGGCATCGTGGTGTCACGCTCG
TCGTTTGGTATGGCTTCATTCAGCTCCGGTTCCCAACGATCAAGGCGAGTTACATGATCCCCCATGTTGT
GCAAAAAAGCGGTTAGCTCCTTCGGTCCTCCGATCGTTGTCAGAAGTAAGTTGGCCGCAGTGTTATCACT
CATGGTTATGGCAGCACTGCATAATTCTCTTACTGTCATGCCATCCGTAAGATGCTTTTCTGTGACTGGT
GAGTACTCAACCAAGTCATTCTGAGAATAGTGTATGCGGCGACCGAGTTGCTCTTGCCCGGCGTCAATAC
GGGATAATACCGCGCCACATAGCAGAACTTTAAAAGTGCTCATCATTGGAAAACGTTCTTCGGGGCGAAA
ACTCTCAAGGATCTTACCGCTGTTGAGATCCAGTTCGATGTAACCCACTCGTGCACCCAACTGATCTTCA
GCATCTTTTACTTTCACCAGCGTTTCTGGGTGAGCAAAAACAGGAAGGCAAAATGCCGCAAAAAAGGGAA
TAAGGGCGACACGGAAATGTTGAATACTCATACTCTTCCTTTTTCAATATTATTGAAGCATTTATCAGGG
TTATTGTCTCATGAGCGGATACATATTTGAATGTATTTAGAAAAATAAACAAATAGGGGTTCCGCGCACA
TTTCCCCGAAAAGTGCCACCTG
